Addgene plasmid #15647: M71->P2-IRES-tauLacZ LNL TV
Depositing lab: Peter Mombaerts. Depositing organization: Rockefeller University. Publication: A contextual model for axonal sorting into glomeruli in the mouse olfactory system. Feinstein P, Mombaerts P. Cell. 2004 Jun 11. 117(6):817-31. 10.1016/j.cell.2004.05.011 PubMed 15186781.
Backbone
  Vector backbone: pBS
  Backbone size w/o insert (bp): 3000
  Vector type: high copy number
Growth in bacteria
  Bacterial resistance: Ampicillin, 100 μg/mL
  Growth temperature: 37°C
  Growth strain: DH5alpha
  Copy number: High Copy
Gene/Insert
  Gene/Insert name: M71->P2-IRES-tauLacZ LNL 129 TV
  Species: M. musculus (mouse)
  Insert size (bp): 16000
  Cloning method: Restriction Enzyme
  Sequencing primers: 5′ M13; 3′ reverse
Terms and licenses: Academic/Nonprofit Terms; Industry Terms: Not Available to Industry
How to cite: M71->P2-IRES-tauLacZ LNL TV was a gift from Peter Mombaerts (Addgene plasmid # 15647 ; http://n2t.net/addgene:15647 ; RRID:Addgene_15647)
