[The description below was written by a language model from this plasmid's Addgene catalogue record.]
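Description:
M71->P2-IRES-tauLacZ LNL TV is a mouse gene-targeting vector built in the pBS (pBluescript-type) cloning backbone, a high-copy bacterial plasmid of about 3 kb that is propagated in E. coli under ampicillin selection. It carries a large mouse-derived insert of roughly 16 kb, introduced by restriction cloning. "129" in the insert name suggests that the genomic sequence derives from the 129 mouse strain commonly used for embryonic stem cell targeting. No feature table is provided, so the exact layout, homology arm lengths and promoter content are not documented in the record.

The construct name indicates its design. "M71->P2" denotes a swap between two odorant receptor genes, most plausibly replacement of the M71 coding sequence by that of P2 at the M71 locus, though the record does not spell out the direction. "IRES-tauLacZ" indicates that an internal ribosome entry site follows the receptor coding sequence. This allows bicistronic translation of a tau-β-galactosidase fusion, an axonal marker that labels the projections of expressing neurons. "LNL" conventionally refers to a neomycin resistance cassette flanked by loxP sites, which would allow selection of targeted cells and later removal of the marker with Cre recombinase. "TV" stands for targeting vector.

The associated publication concerns axonal sorting into glomeruli in the mouse olfactory system. This is consistent with using the vector for homologous recombination to generate mice in which olfactory sensory neurons expressing the swapped receptor can be traced histochemically to their glomerular targets.
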