>Addgene plasmid #15647 | M71->P2-IRES-tauLacZ LNL TV | addgene partial sequence | sequence record 22104 | 15647 with M13F
GTGGCGGCCGCTCTAGAACTAGTGGATCCCCCATCAATAAGCACTGTTTCTTGATCCCGATTATTTGGAG
GTGTGGTTAACCACTTCTGTGGTTAGCTTGTAGTTTTCCTTCAAGTGTCTTCTGCAGAGCTGGATAGATA
TTATTTAAATTTGTTTTTTCATCATGGAATATCTTATTTTTTTCATATATTTGATTGAAAGTTTTGCTTT
TAGGGTCTCTATTACGAAGTCAGATGTTATTATAGTAGGTCTCTTTTTATGTTAGATGCCCTTTTCCCCT
TGAAGTTTTTGATATTTATTCTGTATGCTTCTTGTACCTTGATAGGCATCTCCTTTTTTAGGTTAGGGGA
ATTTTCTTCTATAATTTTGTTGAAAATACTTTTGTATTTTTGACTTGGGTTTATTTTCCTTCCTCTATTC
CTATTATTCATAGATTTGGTTTTTTCACATTGTGCCATATTTCATGGATGTTTTCAGGCAGGATTTTTTT
TTCAGACTTAACATTTTCTTTAGCTGAAATCTTCATTTCTTCTGTTGAATCATCAATGTCTGAGCTTCTC
ATTCATCTCTTGTATTCTGTTGGTA
