>Addgene plasmid #15647 | M71->P2-IRES-tauLacZ LNL TV | addgene partial sequence | sequence record 22105 | 15647 with M13R
AACAAAAGCTGGTACCGGGCCCCCCCTCGAGGTCGACGGTATCGATAAGCTTTGTAAATAGGATGGATCA
TCACCAAAAACATGCCTTCTTTGACAAATTTCTAAGATATGGTCAGACAGATCAGAGTCTTTAGCAAAGC
ATGTGGAACTTTATAGAACTTGACAAAATGTGGATTCTGAGAAATGTGTGAAGCGATAGTAACATATGCT
TTAAAATATTCAGTGTGTGCTTGCATATAGATCACCTCAGTTGGCACTTCACCATCACCCTGCCAGGTAG
GCAGGGCTTTTAGTCTTACATACAAGGAAAAAAATAGCATCAGTTATGTCAGTGTCCAATTTTATGATGG
TTCAAAAAGTAATCTCACAGTCATCTATTGAATGGAACACAGGGCCCCTAATGGAGGAGCTAGAGAAAGG
ATCCAAGGAGCTGAAGGGGTCTGCAAGCCTATAGGTGGAACAACAAAATGAACTAACCAGTACCCTGGAG
CTCTTGACTCTAGCTGCATATGTNAGCAGAAGATGGCCTAGTCGGCCATCNATTGGGAAGAGAGGCCCCT
TGGTCTGGCAAACTTTATATGCCCCAGGAGAATGCCAGGGCCAAGAAGTGGGAGT
